Addgene plasmid #84100: pFGC5941-PacI-ath-STTM172
Purpose: target miRNA172 for destruction in Arabidopsis thaliana
Depositing lab: Guiliang Tang. Depositing organization: Michigan Technological University. Publication: Construction of short tandem target mimic (STTM) to block the functions of plant and animal microRNAs. Tang G, Yan J, Gu Y, Qiao M, Fan R, Mao Y, Tang X. Methods. 2012 Oct;58(2):118-25. doi: 10.1016/j.ymeth.2012.10.006. Epub 2012 Oct 23. PubMed 23098881.
Backbone
  Vector backbone: pFGC5941-PacI
  Backbone manufacturer: Guiliang Tang (Addgene plasmid # 44182)
  Backbone size w/o insert (bp): 8608
  Vector type: Plant Expression
  Selectable markers: Basta
Growth in bacteria
  Bacterial resistance: Chloramphenicol and Kanamycin, 25 & 50 μg/mL
  Growth temperature: 37°C
  Growth strain: DH5alpha
  Copy number: High Copy
Gene/Insert
  Gene/Insert name: STTM172
  Species: A. thaliana (mustard weed)
  Insert size (bp): 2846
  Promoter: 2x35S
  Cloning method: Restriction Enzyme; 5′ cloning site PacI (not destroyed); 3′ cloning site PacI (not destroyed)
  Sequencing primers: 5′ CACTATCCTTCGCAAGACCCTTCC; 3′ CAACACATGAGCGAAACCCTATAA
Terms and licenses: Academic/Nonprofit Terms; Industry Terms: Not Available to Industry
Depositor comments: The insert within this plasmid contains a 2x35S promoter, STTM, T35S and CmR. The STTM sequence in the plasmid contains discrepancies compared to the reference sequence. According to the depositing lab, these mutations should not affect plasmid function.
How to cite: pFGC5941-PacI-ath-STTM172 was a gift from Guiliang Tang (Addgene plasmid # 84100 ; http://n2t.net/addgene:84100 ; RRID:Addgene_84100)
