[The description below was written by a language model from this plasmid's Addgene catalogue record and pLannotate feature annotations shown in this document.]
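Description:
pFGC5941-PacI-ath-STTM172 is a plant expression binary vector built on the pFGC5941-PacI backbone for Agrobacterium-mediated transformation of Arabidopsis thaliana. It carries a short tandem target mimic (STTM) directed against miRNA172. The backbone has the architecture typical of pCAMBIA-style binaries. A ColE1/pMB1-type origin with the pBR322 bom region supports high-copy replication in E. coli, and the pVS1 oriV with RepA and StaA supports replication and stable maintenance in Agrobacterium. A kanamycin resistance gene lies outside the T-DNA. Nopaline-type left and right border repeats define the transferred region. Next to the left border, a bar (phosphinothricin acetyltransferase) gene under the mannopine synthase promoter and terminator allows Basta selection of transgenic plants.

The payload is a cassette of about 2.8 kb cloned into a PacI site that is retained on both sides. According to the depositor, it contains a 2x35S promoter, the STTM, the 35S terminator and a chloramphenicol resistance gene. The feature table agrees: it shows duplicated CaMV 35S promoter sequence, a short unannotated interval where the STTM presumably sits, the CaMV poly(A) signal, and an oppositely oriented CmR gene with its bacterial promoter. The CmR marker travels with the cassette, so bacteria are selected on both chloramphenicol and kanamycin. An OCS terminator and remnants of a pUC polylinker and lacZα lie downstream, before the right border.

In general, an STTM transcript carries two imperfect miRNA binding sites joined by a spacer, which sequester the target miRNA and trigger its degradation. Here the stated purpose is to target miR172 for destruction, for loss-of-function studies. The depositor notes that the STTM sequence differs from the reference sequence but says these differences should not affect function.
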