Features (pLannotate 1.2.2; 27 found; start..end, strand, type, name):
    126..471     +  promoter       CaMV 35S promoter: strong constitutive promoter from cauliflower mosaic virus
    423..469     +  promoter       minimal CaMV 35S promoter: minimal 35S promoter from cauliflower mosaic virus
    632..808     +  polyA_signal   CaMV poly(A) signal: cauliflower mosaic virus polyadenylation signal
   1370..1388    -  promoter       SP6 promoter: promoter for bacteriophage SP6 RNA polymerase
   1453..2112    -  CDS            CmR: chloramphenicol acetyltransferase; cat; confers resistance to chloramphenicol
   2113..2149    -  promoter       cat promoter (fragment): promoter of the E. coli cat gene encoding chloramphenicol acetyltransferase
   2149..2177    -  promoter       tet promoter: E. coli promoter for tetracycline efflux protein gene
   2239..2407    -  rep_origin     ori (fragment): high-copy-number ColE1/pMB1/pBR322/pUC origin of replication
   2439..3146    +  terminator     OCS terminator: octopine synthase terminator
   3147..3167    +  misc_feature   MCS (fragment): pUC18/19 multiple cloning site
   3170..3324    +  CDS            lacZα (fragment): LacZα fragment of β-galactosidase; lacZ fragment
   3390..3414    +  misc_feature   RB T-DNA repeat: right border repeat from nopaline C58 T-DNA
   3754..4155    +  CDS            Y4CG_SINFN (fragment): Protein inferred from homology: Swiss-Prot protein existence level 3. From Sinorhizobium fredii (strain NBRC 101917 / NGR234).
   4715..5344    +  CDS            pVS1 StaA: stability protein from the Pseudomonas plasmid pVS1 (Heeb et al., 2000)
   5773..6846    +  CDS            pVS1 RepA: replication protein from the Pseudomonas plasmid pVS1 (Heeb et al., 2000)
   6912..7106    +  rep_origin     pVS1 oriV: origin of replication for the Pseudomonas plasmid pVS1 (Heeb et al., 2000)
   7309..7348    +  CDS            rop (fragment): Rop protein, which maintains plasmids at low copy number; rop
   7450..7590    +  misc_feature   bom: basis of mobility region from pBR322
   7776..8364    -  rep_origin     ori: high-copy-number ColE1/pMB1/pBR322/pUC origin of replication
   8451..9245    -  CDS            KanR: aminoglycoside phosphotransferase; aphA-3; confers resistance to kanamycin
   9670..9694    +  misc_feature   LB T-DNA repeat: left border repeat from nopaline C58 T-DNA
   9780..10032   -  terminator     MAS terminator: mannopine synthase terminator
  10045..10593   -  CDS            bar: PAT_STRHY - Experimental evidence at protein level: Swiss-Prot protein existence level 1. Inactivates phosphinothricin (PPT) by transfer of an acetyl group from acetyl CoA. Can also acetylate demethylphosphinothricin but not PTT or glutamate. This enzyme is an effector of phosphinothricin tripeptide (PTT or bialaphos) resistance. From Streptomyces hygroscopicus. Introduced by genetic manipulation and expressed in glufosinate-tolerant maize by Dekalb Genetics.
  10599..10979   -  promoter       MAS promoter: mannopine synthase promoter (Velten et al., 1984)
  11025..11066   -  rep_origin     ori (fragment): high-copy-number ColE1/pMB1/pBR322/pUC origin of replication
  11171..11189   +  promoter       T7 promoter: promoter for bacteriophage T7 RNA polymerase
  11258..75      +  promoter       CaMV 35S promoter (fragment) (across the origin): strong constitutive promoter from cauliflower mosaic virus
>Addgene plasmid #84100 | pFGC5941-PacI-ath-STTM172 | addgene full sequence | sequence record 167216 | Addgene NGS Result
GTTCCAACCACGTCTTCAAAGCAAGTGGATTGATGTGACATCTCCACTGACGTAAGGGATGACGCACAAT
CCCACCCCTACTCCAAAAATGTCAAAGATACTGTCTCAGAAGACCAAAGGGCTATTGAGACTTTTCAACA
AAGGGTAATTTCGGGAAACCTCCTCGGATTCCATTGCCCAGCTATCTGTCACCTCATCGAAAGGACAGTA
GAAAAGGAAGGTGGCTCCTACAAATGCCATCATTGCGATAAAGGAAAGGCTATCATTCAAGATGCCTCTG
CCGACAGTGGTCCCAAAGATGGACCCCCACCCACGAGGAGCATCGTGGAAAAAGAAGACGTTCCAACCAC
GTCTTCAAAGCAAGTGGATTGATGTGACATCTCCACTGACATAAGGGATGACGCACAACCCCACTATCCT
TCGCAAGACCCTTCCTCTATATAAGGAAGTTCATTTCATTTGGAGAGGACAGCCCAAGCTTATGCAGCAT
CACTATCAAGATTCTGTTGTTGTTGTTATGGTCTAATTTAAATATGGTCTAAAGAAGAAGAATATGCAGC
ATCACTATCAAGATTCAGAATTCGGTACGCTGAAATCACCAGTCTCTCTCTACAAATCTATCTCTCTCTA
TTTTCTCCATAAATAATGTGTGAGTAGTTTCCCGATAAGGGAAATTAGGGTTCTTATAGGGTTTCGCTCA
TGTGTTGAGCATATAAGAAACCCTTAGTATGTATTTGTATTTGTAAAATACTTCTATCAATAAAATTTCT
AATTCCTAAAACCAAAATCCGGTACTAAAATCCAGATCTCCTAAAGTCCCTATAGATCTTTGTCGTGAAT
ATAAACCAGACACGAGACGACTAGACCTGGAGCCCAGACGCCGTTCGAAGCTAGAAGTACCGCTTAGGCA
GGAGGCCGTTAGGGAAAAGATGCTAAGGCAGGGTTGGTTACGTTGACTCCCCCGTAGGTTTGGTTTAAAT
ATGATGAAGTGGACGGAAGGAAGGAGGAAGACAAGGAAGGATAAGGTTGCAGGCCCTGTGCAAGGTAAGA
AGATGGAAATTTGATAGAGGTACGCTACTATACTTATACTATACGCTAAGGGAATGATTGTATTTATACC
CTATACCCCCTAATAACCCCTTATCAATTTAAGAAATAATCCGCATAAGCCCCCGCTTAAAAATTGGTAT
CAGAGCCATGAATAGGTCTATGACCAAAACTCAAGAGGATAAAACCTCACCAAAATACGAAAGAGTCCTT
AACTCTAAAGATAAAAGATCTTTCAAGATCAAAACTAGTTCCCTCACACCGGTGACGGGGATCGCATGCG
ACCTCTAGACCATCACATTGGAGCTTCAGCTGCTCGAGTTCTATAGTGTCACCTAAATCGTATGTGTATG
ATACATAAGGTTATGTATTAATTGTAGCCGCGTTCTTACGTCGACGTACCAATTACGCCCCGCCCTGTCA
CTCATCGCAGTACTGTTGTAATTCATTAAGCATTCTGCCGACATGGAAGCCATCACAAACGGCATGATGA
ACCTGAATCGCCAGCGGCATCAGCACCTTGTCGCCTTGCGTATAATATTTGCCCATGGTGAAAACGGGGG
CGAAGAAGTTGTCCATATTGGCCACGTTTAAATCAAAACTGGTGAAACTCACCCAGGGATTGGCTGAGAC
GAAAAACATATTCTCAATAAACCCTTTAGGGAAATAGGCCAGGTTTTCACCGTAACACGCCACATCTTGC
GAATATATGTGTAGAAACTGCCGGAAATCGTCGTGGTATTCACTCCAGAGCGATGAAAACGTTTCAGTTT
GCTCATGGAAAACGGTGTAACAAGGGTGAACACTATCCCATATTACCAGCTCACCGTCTTTCATTGCCAT
ACGGAACTCCGGATGAGCATTCATCAGGCGGGCAAGAATGTGAATAAAGGCCGGATAAAACTTGTGCTTA
TTTTTCTTTACGGTCTTTAAAAAGGCCGTAATATCCAGCTGAACGGTCTGGTTATAGGTACATTGAGCAA
CTGACTGAAATGCCTCAAAATGTTCTTTACGATGCCATTGGGATATATCAACGGTGGTATATCCAGTGAT
TTCTTTCTCCATTTTAGCTTCCTTAGCTCCTGAAAATCTCGATAACTCATTAAAGCTTATCGATGATAAG
CTGTCAAACATGAGAATTTAGCCCGCCTAATGAGCGGGCTTTTTGTTGTGATCCGCGTTGCTGGCGTTTT
TCCATAGGCTCCGCCCCCCTGACGAGCATCACAAAAATCGACGCTCAAGTCAGAGGTGGCGAAACCCGAC
AGGACTATAAAGATACCAGGCGTTTCCCCCCTGGAAGCTCCCTCGTGCGCTCTCCTGTTCCGACCCTGCC
GCTTACCGGATACCTGTCCGCCTTTCTTAATTAAGACCCGGGACTAGTCCCTAGAGTCCTGCTTTAATGA
GATATGCGAGACGCCTATGATCGCATGATATTTGCTTTCAATTCTGTTGTGCACGTTGTAAAAAACCTGA
GCATGTGTAGCTCAGATCCTTACCGCCGGTTTCGGTTCATTCTAATGAATATATCACCCGTTACTATCGT
ATTTTTATGAATAATATTCTCCGTTCAATTTACTGATTGTACCCTACTACTTATATGTACAATATTAAAA
TGAAAACAATATATTGTGCTGAATAGGTTTATAGCGACATCTATGATAGAGCGCCACAATAACAAACAAT
TGCGTTTTATTATTACAAATCCAATTTTAAAAAAAGCGGCAGAACCGGTCAAACCTAAAAGACTGATTAC
ATAAATCTTATTCAAATTTCAAAAGTGCCCCAGGGGCTAGTATCTACGACACACCGAGCGGCGAACTAAT
AACGCTCACTGAAGGGAACTCCGGTTCCCCGCCGGCGCGCATGGGTGAGATTCCTTGAAGTTGAGTATTG
GCCGTCCGCTCTACCGAAAGTTACGGGCACCATTCAACCCGGTCCAGCACGGCGGCCGGGTAACCGACTT
GCTGCCCCGAGAATTATGCAGCATTTTTTTGGTGTATGTGGGCCCCAAATGAAGTGCAGGTCAAACCTTG
ACAGTGACGACAAATCGTTGGGCGGGTCCAGGGCGAATTTTGCGACAACATGTCGAGGCTCAGCAGGACC
TGCAGGCATGCAAGCTTGGCACTGGCCGTCGTTTTACAACGTCGTGACTGGGAAAACCCTGGCGTTACCC
AACTTAATCGCCTTGCAGCACATCCCCCTTTCGCCAGCTGGCGTAATAGCGAAGAGGCCCGCACCGATCG
CCCTTCCCAACAGTTGCGCAGCCTGAATGGCGAATGCTAGAGCAGCTTGAGCTTGGATCAGATTGTCGTT
TCCCGCCTTCAGTTTAAACTATCAGTGTTTGACAGGATATATTGGCGGGTAAACCTAAGAGAAAAGAGCG
TTTATTAGAATAATCGGATATTTAAAAGGGCGTGAAAAGGTTTATCCGTTCGTCCATTTGTATGTGCATG
CCAACCACAGGGTTCCCCTCGGGATCAAAGTACTTTGATCCAACCCCTCCGCTGCTATAGTGCAGTCGGC
TTCTGACGTTCAGTGCAGCCGTCTTCTGAAAACGACATGTCGCACAAGTCCTAAGTTACGCGACAGGCTG
CCGCCCTGCCCTTTTCCTGGCGTTTTCTTGTCGCGTGTTTTAGTCGCATAAAGTAGAATACTTGCGACTA
GAACCGGAGACATTACGCCATGAACAAGAGCGCCGCCGCTGGCCTGCTGGGCTATGCCCGCGTCAGCACC
GACGACCAGGACTTGACCAACCAACGGGCCGAACTGCACGCGGCCGGCTGCACCAAGCTGTTTTCCGAGA
AGATCACCGGCACCAGGCGCGACCGCCCGGAGCTGGCCAGGATGCTTGACCACCTACGCCCTGGCGACGT
TGTGACAGTGACCAGGCTAGACCGCCTGGCCCGCAGCACCCGCGACCTACTGGACATTGCCGAGCGCATC
CAGGAGGCCGGCGCGGGCCTGCGTAGCCTGGCAGAGCCGTGGGCCGACACCACCACGCCGGCCGGCCGCA
TGGTGTTGACCGTGTTCGCCGGCATTGCCGAGTTCGAGCGTTCCCTAATCATCGACCGCACCCGGAGCGG
GCGCGAGGCCGCCAAGGCCCGAGGCGTGAAGTTTGGCCCCCGCCCTACCCTCACCCCGGCACAGATCGCG
CACGCCCGCGAGCTGATCGACCAGGAAGGCCGCACCGTGAAAGAGGCGGCTGCACTGCTTGGCGTGCATC
GCTCGACCCTGTACCGCGCACTTGAGCGCAGCGAGGAAGTGACGCCCACCGAGGCCAGGCGGCGCGGTGC
CTTCCGTGAGGACGCATTGACCGAGGCCGACGCCCTGGCGGCCGCCGAGAATGAACGCCAAGAGGAACAA
GCATGAAACCGCACCAGGACGGCCAGGACGAACCGTTTTTCATTACCGAAGAGATCGAGGCGGAGATGAT
CGCGGCCGGGTACGTGTTCGAGCCGCCCGCGCACGTCTCAACCGTGCGGCTGCATGAAATCCTGGCCGGT
TTGTCTGATGCCAAGCTGGCGGCCTGGCCGGCCAGCTTGGCCGCTGAAGAAACCGAGCGCCGCCGTCTAA
AAAGGTGATGTGTATTTGAGTAAAACAGCTTGCGTCATGCGGTCGCTGCGTATATGATGCGATGAGTAAA
TAAACAAATACGCAAGGGGAACGCATGAAGGTTATCGCTGTACTTAACCAGAAAGGCGGGTCAGGCAAGA
CGACCATCGCAACCCATCTAGCCCGCGCCCTGCAACTCGCCGGGGCCGATGTTCTGTTAGTCGATTCCGA
TCCCCAGGGCAGTGCCCGCGATTGGGCGGCCGTGCGGGAAGATCAACCGCTAACCGTTGTCGGCATCGAC
CGCCCGACGATTGACCGCGACGTGAAGGCCATCGGCCGGCGCGACTTCGTAGTGATCGACGGAGCGCCCC
AGGCGGCGGACTTGGCTGTGTCCGCGATCAAGGCAGCCGACTTCGTGCTGATTCCGGTGCAGCCAAGCCC
TTACGACATATGGGCCACCGCCGACCTGGTGGAGCTGGTTAAGCAGCGCATTGAGGTCACGGATGGAAGG
CTACAAGCGGCCTTTGTCGTGTCGCGGGCGATCAAAGGCACGCGCATCGGCGGTGAGGTTGCCGAGGCGC
TGGCCGGGTACGAGCTGCCCATTCTTGAGTCCCGTATCACGCAGCGCGTGAGCTACCCAGGCACTGCCGC
CGCCGGCACAACCGTTCTTGAATCAGAACCCGAGGGCGACGCTGCCCGCGAGGTCCAGGCGCTGGCCGCT
GAAATTAAATCAAAACTCATTTGAGTTAATGAGGTAAAGAGAAAATGAGCAAAAGCACAAACACGCTAAG
TGCCGGCCGTCCGAGCGCACGCAGCAGCAAGGCTGCAACGTTGGCCAGCCTGGCAGACACGCCAGCCATG
AAGCGGGTCAACTTTCAGTTGCCGGCGGAGGATCACACCAAGCTGAAGATGTACGCGGTACGCCAAGGCA
AGACCATTACCGAGCTGCTATCTGAATACATCGCGCAGCTACCAGAGTAAATGAGCAAATGAATAAATGA
GTAGATGAATTTTAGCGGCTAAAGGAGGCGGCATGGAAAATCAAGAACAACCAGGCACCGACGCCGTGGA
ATGCCCCATGTGTGGAGGAACGGGCGGTTGGCCAGGCGTAAGCGGCTGGGTTGCCTGCCGGCCCTGCAAT
GGCACTGGAACCCCCAAGCCCGAGGAATCGGCGTGAGCGGTCGCAAACCATCCGGCCCGGTACAAATCGG
CGCGGCGCTGGGTGATGACCTGGTGGAGAAGTTGAAGGCCGCGCAGGCCGCCCAGCGGCAACGCATCGAG
GCAGAAGCACGCCCCGGTGAATCGTGGCAAGCGGCCGCTGATCGAATCCGCAAAGAATCCCGGCAACCGC
CGGCAGCCGGTGCGCCGTCGATTAGGAAGCCGCCCAAGGGCGACGAGCAACCAGATTTTTTCGTTCCGAT
GCTCTATGACGTGGGCACCCGCGATAGTCGCAGCATCATGGACGTGGCCGTTTTCCGTCTGTCGAAGCGT
GACCGACGAGCTGGCGAGGTGATCCGCTACGAGCTTCCAGACGGGCACGTAGAGGTTTCCGCAGGGCCGG
CCGGCATGGCCAGTGTGTGGGATTACGACCTGGTACTGATGGCGGTTTCCCATCTAACCGAATCCATGAA
CCGATACCGGGAAGGGAAGGGAGACAAGCCCGGCCGCGTGTTCCGTCCACACGTTGCGGACGTACTCAAG
TTCTGCCGGCGAGCCGATGGCGGAAAGCAGAAAGACGACCTGGTAGAAACCTGCATTCGGTTAAACACCA
CGCACGTTGCCATGCAGCGTACGAAGAAGGCCAAGAACGGCCGCCTGGTGACGGTATCCGAGGGTGAAGC
CTTGATTAGCCGCTACAAGATCGTAAAGAGCGAAACCGGGCGGCCGGAGTACATCGAGATCGAGCTAGCT
GATTGGATGTACCGCGAGATCACAGAAGGCAAGAACCCGGACGTGCTGACGGTTCACCCCGATTACTTTT
TGATCGATCCCGGCATCGGCCGTTTTCTCTACCGCCTGGCACGCCGCGCCGCAGGCAAGGCAGAAGCCAG
ATGGTTGTTCAAGACGATCTACGAACGCAGTGGCAGCGCCGGAGAGTTCAAGAAGTTCTGTTTCACCGTG
CGCAAGCTGATCGGGTCAAATGACCTGCCGGAGTACGATTTGAAGGAGGAGGCGGGGCAGGCTGGCCCGA
TCCTAGTCATGCGCTACCGCAACCTGATCGAGGGCGAAGCATCCGCCGGTTCCTAATGTACGGAGCAGAT
GCTAGGGCAAATTGCCCTAGCAGGGGAAAAAGGTCGAAAAGGTCTCTTTCCTGTGGATAGCACGTACATT
GGGAACCCAAAGCCGTACATTGGGAACCGGAACCCGTACATTGGGAACCCAAAGCCGTACATTGGGAACC
GGTCACACATGTAAGTGACTGATATAAAAGAGAAAAAAGGCGATTTTTCCGCCTAAAACTCTTTAAAACT
TATTAAAACTCTTAAAACCCGCCTGGCCTGTGCATAACTGTCTGGCCAGCGCACAGCCGAAGAGCTGCAA
AAAGCGCCTACCCTTCGGTCGCTGCGCTCCCTACGCCCCGCCGCTTCGCGTCGGCCTATCGCGGCCGCTG
GCCGCTCAAAAATGGCTGGCCTACGGCCAGGCAATCTACCAGGGCGCGGACAAGCCGCGCCGTCGCCACT
CGACCGCCGGCGCCCACATCAAGGCACCCTGCCTCGCGCGTTTCGGTGATGACGGTGAAAACCTCTGACA
CATGCAGCTCCCGGAGACGGTCACAGCTTGTCTGTAAGCGGATGCCGGGAGCAGACAAGCCCGTCAGGGC
GCGTCAGCGGGTGTTGGCGGGTGTCGGGGCGCAGCCATGACCCAGTCACGTAGCGATAGCGGAGTGTATA
CTGGCTTAACTATGCGGCATCAGAGCAGATTGTACTGAGAGTGCACCATATGCGGTGTGAAATACCGCAC
AGATGCGTAAGGAGAAAATACCGCATCAGGCGCTCTTCCGCTTCCTCGCTCACTGACTCGCTGCGCTCGG
TCGTTCGGCTGCGGCGAGCGGTATCAGCTCACTCAAAGGCGGTAATACGGTTATCCACAGAATCAGGGGA
TAACGCAGGAAAGAACATGTGAGCAAAAGGCCAGCAAAAGGCCAGGAACCGTAAAAAGGCCGCGTTGCTG
GCGTTTTTCCATAGGCTCCGCCCCCCTGACGAGCATCACAAAAATCGACGCTCAAGTCAGAGGTGGCGAA
ACCCGACAGGACTATAAAGATACCAGGCGTTTCCCCCTGGAAGCTCCCTCGTGCGCTCTCCTGTTCCGAC
CCTGCCGCTTACCGGATACCTGTCCGCCTTTCTCCCTTCGGGAAGCGTGGCGCTTTCTCATAGCTCACGC
TGTAGGTATCTCAGTTCGGTGTAGGTCGTTCGCTCCAAGCTGGGCTGTGTGCACGAACCCCCCGTTCAGC
CCGACCGCTGCGCCTTATCCGGTAACTATCGTCTTGAGTCCAACCCGGTAAGACACGACTTATCGCCACT
GGCAGCAGCCACTGGTAACAGGATTAGCAGAGCGAGGTATGTAGGCGGTGCTACAGAGTTCTTGAAGTGG
TGGCCTAACTACGGCTACACTAGAAGGACAGTATTTGGTATCTGCGCTCTGCTGAAGCCAGTTACCTTCG
GAAAAAGAGTTGGTAGCTCTTGATCCGGCAAACAAACCACCGCTGGTAGCGGTGGTTTTTTTGTTTGCAA
GCAGCAGATTACGCGCAGAAAAAAAGGATCTCAAGAAGATCCTTTGATCTTTTCTACGGGGTCTGACGCT
CAGTGGAACGAAAACTCACGTTAAGGGATTTTGGTCATGCATTCTAGGTACTAAAACAATTCATCCAGTA
AAATATAATATTTTATTTTCTCCCAATCAGGCTTGATCCCCAGTAAGTCAAAAAATAGCTCGACATACTG
TTCTTCCCCGATATCCTCCCTGATCGACCGGACGCAGAAGGCAATGTCATACCACTTGTCCGCCCTGCCG
CTTCTCCCAAGATCAATAAAGCCACTTACTTTGCCATCTTTCACAAAGATGTTGCTGTCTCCCAGGTCGC
CGTGGGAAAAGACAAGTTCCTCTTCGGGCTTTTCCGTCTTTAAAAAATCATACAGCTCGCGCGGATCTTT
AAATGGAGTGTCTTCTTCCCAGTTTTCGCAATCCACATCGGCCAGATCGTTATTCAGTAAGTAATCCAAT
TCGGCTAAGCGGCTGTCTAAGCTATTCGTATAGGGACAATCCGATATGTCGATGGAGTGAAAGAGCCTGA
TGCACTCCGCATACAGCTCGATAATCTTTTCAGGGCTTTGTTCATCTTCATACTCTTCCGAGCAAAGGAC
GCCATCGGCCTCACTCATGAGCAGATTGCTCCAGCCATCATGCCGTTCAAAGTGCAGGACCTTTGGAACA
GGCAGCTTTCCTTCCAGCCATAGCATCATGTCCTTTTCCCGTTCCACATCATAGGTGGTCCCTTTATACC
GGCTGTCCGTCATTTTTAAATATAGGTTTTCATTTTCTCCCACCAGCTTATATACCTTAGCAGGAGACAT
TCCTTCCGTATCTTTTACGCAGCGGTATTTTTCGATCAGTTTTTTCAATTCCGGTGATATTCTCATTTTA
GCCATTTATTATTTCCTTCCTCTTTTCTACAGTATTTAAAGATACCCCAAGAAGCTAATTATAACAAGAC
GAACTCCAATTCACTGTTCCTTGCATTCTAAAACCTTAAATACCAGAAAACAGCTTTTTCAAAGTTGTTT
TCAAAGTTGGCGTATAACATAGTATCGACGGAGCCGATTTTGAAACCGCGGTGATCACAGGCAGCAACGC
TCTGTCATCGTTACAATCAACATGCTACCCTCCGCGAGATCATCCGTGTTTCAAACCCGGCAGCTTAGTT
GCCGTTCTTCCGAATAGCATCGGTAACATGAGCAAAGTCTGCCGCCTTACAACGGCTCTCCCGCTGACGC
CGTCCCGGACTGATGGGCTGCCTGTATCGAGTGGTGATTTTGTGCCGAGCTGCCGGTCGGGGAGCTGTTG
GCTGGCTGGTGGCAGGATATATTGTGGTGTAAACAAATTGACGCTTAGACAACTTAATAACACATTGCGG
ACGTTTTTAATGTACTGAATTAACGCCGAATTAATTCGAGCTCGGATCTGATAATTTATTTGAAAATTCA
TAAGAAAAGCAAACGTTACATGAATTGATGAAACAATACAAAGACAGATAAAGCCACGCACATTTAGGAT
ATTGGCCGAGATTACTGAATATTGAGTAAGATCACGGAATTTCTGACAGGAGCATGTCTTCAATTCAGCC
CAAATGGCAGTTGAAATACTCAAACCGCCCCATATGCAGGAGCGGATCATTCATTGTTTGTTTGGTTGCC
TTTGCCAACATGGGAGTCCAAGATTCTGCAGTCAAATCTCGGTGACGGGCAGGACCGGACGGGGCGGTAC
CGGCAGGCTGAAGTCCAGCTGCCAGAAACCCACGTCATGCCAGTTCCCGTGCTTGAAGCCGGCCGCCCGC
AGCATGCCGCGGGGGGCATATCCGAGCGCCTCGTGCATGCGCACGCTCGGGTCGTTGGGCAGCCCGATGA
CAGCGACCACGCTCTTGAAGCCCTGTGCCTCCAGGGACTTCAGCAGGTGGGTGTAGAGCGTGGAGCCCAG
TCCCGTCCGCTGGTGGCGGGGGGAGACGTACACGGTCGACTCGGCCGTCCAGTCGTAGGCGTTGCGTGCC
TTCCAGGGGCCCGCGTAGGCGATGCCGGCGACCTCGCCGTCCACCTCGGCGACGAGCCAGGGATAGCGCT
CCCGCAGACGGACGAGGTCGTCCGTCCACTCCTGCGGTTCCTGCGGCTCGGTACGGAAGTTGACCGTGCT
TGTCTCGATGTAGTGGTTGACGATGGTGCAGACCGCCGGCATGTCCGCCTCGGTGGCACGGCGGATGTCG
GCCGGGCGTCGTTCTGGGCTCATCGATTCGATTTGGTGTATCGAGATTGGTTATGAAATTCAGATGCTAG
TGTAATGTATTGGTAATTTGGGAAGATATAATAGGAAGCAAGGCTATTTATCCATTTCTGAAAAGGCGAA
ATGGCGTCACCGCGAGCGTCACGCGCATTCCGTTCTTGCTGTAAAGCGTTGTTTGGTACACTTTTGACTA
GCGAGGCTTGGCGTGTCAGCGTATCTATTCAAAAGTCGTTAATGGCTGCGGATCAAGAAAAAGTTGGAAT
AGAAACAGAATACCCGCGAAATTCAGGCCCGGTTGCCATGTCCTACACGCCGAAATAAACGACCAAATTA
GTAGAAAAATAAAAACTGACTCGGATACTTACGTCACGTCTTGCGCACTGATTTGAAAAATCTCAGAATT
CATGGATCCTAGGTGAGTCTAGAGAGTTAATTAAGTTTGCAAGCAGCAGATTACGCGCAGAAAAAAAGGA
TCTCAAGGAGATCCTTTGGATCACAAAAAAAAAGCCCGCTCATTAGGCGGGTTAAATTCCCGGGTACTGC
AGCCGATTCATTAATGCAGGTTAACCTGGCTTATCGAAATTAATACGACTCACTATAGGGAGACCGGCAG
ACCTGATCCCTACTCCAAAAATGTCAAAGATACAGTCTCAGAAGACCAAAGGGCTATTGAGACTTTTCAA
CAAAGGGTAATTTCGGGAAACCTCCTCGGATTCCATTGCCCAGCTATCTGTCACTTCATCGAAAGGACAG
TGGAAAAGGAAGGTGGCTCCTACAAATGCCATCATTGCGATAAAGGAAAGGCTATCATTCAAGATGCCTC
TGCCGACAGTGGTCCCAAAGATGGACCCCCACCCACGAGGAGCATCGTGGGAAAAGAAGAC
