>Addgene plasmid #84100 | pFGC5941-PacI-ath-STTM172 | depositor partial sequence | sequence record 160656 | STTM
ATGCAGCATCACTATCAAGATTCTGTTGTTGTTGTTATGGTCTAATTTAAATATGGTCTAAAGAAGAAGA
ATATGCAGCATCACTATCAAGATTCC
